Addgene plasmid #109631: actc1b-mKate2-rab38a
Purpose: Muscle specific zebrafish expression of mKate2 fused to rab38a
Depositing lab: Rob Parton. Depositing organization: University of Queensland, Institute for Molecular Bioscience. Publication: In vivo cell biological screening identifies an endocytic capture mechanism for T-tubule formation. Hall TE, Martel N, Ariotti N, Xiong Z, Lo HP, Ferguson C, Rae J, Lim YW, Parton RG. Nat Commun. 2020 Jul 24;11(1):3711. doi: 10.1038/s41467-020-17486-w. PubMed 32709891.
Backbone
  Vector backbone: pDONR p2R-p3
  Vector type: Zebrafish plasmids
Growth in bacteria
  Bacterial resistance: Ampicillin, 100 μg/mL
  Growth temperature: 37°C
  Growth strain: DH5alpha
  Copy number: High Copy
Gene/Insert
  Gene/Insert name: rab38a
  Species: D. rerio (zebrafish)
  Entrez Gene: rab38a (a.k.a. rab38)
  Tag / fusion protein: mKate2 (N terminal on insert)
  Cloning method: Gateway Cloning
Terms and licenses: Academic/Nonprofit Terms; Industry Terms: Not Available to Industry
How to cite: actc1b-mKate2-rab38a was a gift from Rob Parton (Addgene plasmid # 109631 ; http://n2t.net/addgene:109631 ; RRID:Addgene_109631)
