[The description below was written by a language model from this plasmid's Addgene catalogue record and pLannotate feature annotations shown in this document.]
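Description:
actc1b-mKate2-rab38a is a zebrafish expression plasmid assembled by multisite Gateway cloning, designed to produce a red-fluorescent fusion of the small GTPase rab38a specifically in muscle. The catalogue lists the backbone as pDONR p2R-p3, which is the donor vector for a 3′ entry clone. However, the sequenced 9.7 kb plasmid looks like a finished expression clone rather than an entry clone: it carries attB4, attB1, attB2 and attB3 recombination sites in order, and ampicillin resistance. It is propagated in E. coli through a high-copy ColE1/pUC-type origin with AmpR (β-lactamase) selection. Fragments of pBluescript-derived sequence are also present, including the lac promoter/operator, a T3 promoter, MCS remnants and a partial M13 origin.

The payload lies between the att sites. The roughly 4 kb region from attB4 to attB1 has no meaningful annotation (only a short, probably spurious copia promoter match). By position and by the construct's name, it presumably holds the actc1b (alpha-cardiac actin 1b) muscle promoter, although the feature table does not identify it. The mKate2 coding sequence, a monomeric, rapidly maturing red fluorescent protein, sits between attB1 and attB2. It is followed, between attB2 and attB3, by the zebrafish rab38a open reading frame, which the annotation tool detected through homology to human RAB38. This places mKate2 at the N terminus of the fusion. An SV40 polyadenylation signal lies just downstream. A fragment matching medaka tyrosinase is also annotated near the backbone junction; the record does not explain its role.

The plasmid is intended for muscle-restricted expression of tagged rab38a in zebrafish, allowing live imaging of its subcellular localisation. It was deposited with an in vivo cell biological screen studying T-tubule formation.
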