Features (pLannotate 1.2.2; 21 found; start..end, strand, type, name):
      2..22      +  protein_bind   attB1: mutant version of attB; core recombination site for the Gateway® BP reaction BP Clonase™
     32..727     +  CDS            mKate2: mKate2 is a basic (constitutively fluorescent) red fluorescent protein published in 2009, derived from Entacmaea quadricolor. It is reported to be a rapidly-maturing monomer with moderate acid sensitivity.
    729..753     -  protein_bind   attB2: mutant version of attB; recombination site for the Gateway® BP reaction BP Clonase™
    869..1501    +  CDS            RAB38: RAB38_HUMAN - Experimental evidence at protein level: Swiss-Prot protein existence level 1. May be involved in melanosomal transport and docking. Involved in the proper sorting of TYRP1. Involved in peripheral melanosomal distribution of TYRP1 in melanocytes; the function, which probably is implicating vesicle-trafficking, includes cooperation with ANKRD27 and VAMP7 (By similarity). Plays a role in the maturation of phagosomes that engulf pathogens, such as S.aureus and M.tuberculosis (PubMed:21255211). Plays an important role in the control of melanin production and melanosome biogenesis (Pub
   1505..1525    -  protein_bind   attB3: mutant version of attB; core recombination site for the Gateway® BP reaction BP Clonase™
   1529..1549    +  CDS            lacZα (fragment): LacZα fragment of β-galactosidase; lacZ fragment
   1565..1699    -  polyA_signal   SV40 poly(A) signal: SV40 polyadenylation signal
   1722..1805    -  CDS            large T antigen (fragment): large T antigen from SV40 (simian virus 40)
   2371..2411    -  misc_feature   MCS (fragment): pBluescript multiple cloning site
   2424..2442    -  promoter       T3 promoter: promoter for bacteriophage T3 RNA polymerase
   2487..2503    -  protein_bind   lac operator: The lac repressor binds to the lac operator to inhibit transcription in E. coli. This inhibition can be relieved by adding lactose or isopropyl-β-D-thiogalactopyranoside (IPTG). lac repressor encoded by lacI
   2511..2541    -  promoter       lac promoter: promoter for the E. coli lac operon
   2556..2577    -  protein_bind   CAP binding site: CAP binding activates transcription in the presence of cAMP. E. coli catabolite activator protein
   2590..2682    -  CDS            lacI (fragment): lac repressor; lacI; The lac repressor binds to the lac operator to inhibit transcription in E. coli. This inhibition can be relieved by adding lactose or isopropyl-β-D-thiogalactopyranoside (IPTG).
   2865..3453    -  rep_origin     ori: high-copy-number ColE1/pMB1/pBR322/pUC origin of replication
   3624..4484    -  CDS            AmpR: β-lactamase; bla; confers resistance to ampicillin, carbenicillin, and related antibiotics
   4485..4589    -  promoter       AmpR promoter: bla
   4615..4836    -  rep_origin     M13 ori (fragment) (sequence partly withheld): M13 bacteriophage origin of replication; arrow indicates direction of (+) strand synthesis
   4836..5123    +  CDS            tyr (fragment) (sequence partly withheld): TYRO_ORYLA - Also known as tyro. Experimental evidence at transcript level: Swiss-Prot protein existence level 2. This is a copper-containing oxidase that functions in the formation of pigments such as melanins and other polyphenolic compounds. From Oryzias latipes (Japanese rice fish) (Japanese killifish).
   5705..5725    +  protein_bind   attB4: mutant version of attB; core recombination site for the Gateway® BP reaction BP Clonase™
   6626..6642    -  promoter       copia promoter (fragment): strong promoter from the Drosophila transposable element copia (Sinclair et al., 1986)
>Addgene plasmid #109631 | actc1b-mKate2-rab38a | addgene full sequence | sequence record 224755 | Addgene NGS Result
GCAAGTTTGTACAAAAAAGCAGGCTGCCACCATGGTGAGCGAGCTGATTAAGGAGAACATGCACATGAAG
CTGTACATGGAGGGCACCGTGAACAACCACCACTTCAAGTGCACATCCGAGGGCGAAGGCAAGCCCTACG
AGGGCACCCAGACCATGAGAATCAAGGCGGTCGAGGGCGGCCCTCTCCCCTTCGCCTTCGACATCCTGGC
TACCAGCTTCATGTACGGCAGCAAAACCTTCATCAACCACACCCAGGGCATCCCCGACTTCTTTAAGCAG
TCCTTCCCCGAGGGCTTCACATGGGAGAGAGTCACCACATACGAAGACGGGGGCGTGCTGACCGCTACCC
AGGACACCAGCCTCCAGGACGGCTGCCTCATCTACAACGTCAAGATCAGAGGGGTGAACTTCCCATCCAA
CGGCCCTGTGATGCAGAAGAAAACACTCGGCTGGGAGGCCTCCACCGAGACCCTGTACCCCGCTGACGGC
GGCCTGGAAGGCAGAGCCGACATGGCCCTGAAGCTCGTGGGCGGGGGCCACCTGATCTGCAACTTGAAGA
CCACATACAGATCCAAGAAACCCGCTAAGAACCTCAAGATGCCCGGCGTCTACTATGTGGACAGAAGACT
GGAAAGAATCAAGGAGGCCGACAAAGAGACCTACGTCGAGCAGCACGAGGTGGCTGTGGCCAGATACTGC
GACCTCCCTAGCAAACTGGGGCACAGAGACCCAGCTTTCTTGTACAAAGTGGTGCTCGACTGGCGAGTCA
CAAGTTGTGCTTTTTCCCTCCGCGGGGCGTTTCTGTTTCTCCCAGAGTCTCTCCCAGCGGATCACACGCG
TCCATGTTCGCCTCTGTCTCACACAGCCATGCAGAACCATCACCTGAAGGAACATCTCTATAAAATCCTG
GTGATCGGGGACCTGGGAGTGGGGAAAACCAGCATTATCAAGCGCTACGTGCACCAGAACTTCTCACCAA
ACTACCGTGCCACCATCGGCGTGGATTTCGCGCTCAAAGTTCTGAATCTCGACCAGGAGACCGTTAGGCT
GCAGCTCTGGGACATCGCAGGTCAGGAGCGTTTCGGGAACATGACGCGGGTCTATTACAGAGAAGCAATG
GGAGCCATCATTGTTTTTGACGTCACGCGGCCGTCGACGTTTGAGGCGGTGACGAAGTGGAAGGAGGACT
TGGATGCAAAGCTGAGTTTATCCAACGGCAAACAAGTGGCGGCGGTGCTGCTGGCCAACAAATGTGATCA
GGGCCGAGACGTGCTCACCAACAACGGCATCAAGATGGAGCAGTTCTGCCAGGAGAACGGCTTCGTGGGA
TGGTTCGAAACTTCAGCCAAGGAGAATATTAATATAGATGAAGCCGCACACTGTCTGGTGAAGCACATTA
TAGCTAATGAGAACGATCTGCTGCAGTCGGAGGTTGCAGACACTATTTCACCGCAGCAGGAGTCCAGTCG
TGGAGGAACCTGCTCGGCCTGTTTCAGGTCCTGACAACTTTATTATACATAGTTGATAATTCACTGGCCG
TCGTTTTACGGTACCATCGATGATGATCCAGACATGATAAGATACATTGATGAGTTTGGACAAACCACAA
CTAGAATGCAGTGAAAAAAATGCTTTATTTGTGAAATTTGTGATGCTATTGCTTTATTTGTAACCATTAT
AAGCTGCAATAAACAAGTTAACAACAACAATTGCATTCATTTTATGTTTCAGGTTCAGGGGGAGGTGTGG
GAGGTTTTTTAAAGCAAGTAAAACCTCTACAAATGTGGTATGGCTGATTATGATCCTCTAGATCAGATCT
GCGAAGATACGGCCACGGGTGCTCTTGATCCTGTGGCTGATTTTGGACTGTGCTGCTCGCAGCTGCTGAT
GAATCACATACTTCCTCCATTTTCTTCCACTGATTGACTGTTATAATTTCCCTAATTTCCAGGTCAAGGT
GCTGTGCATTGTGGTAATAGATGTGACATGACGTCACTTCCAAAGGACCAATGAACATGTCTGACCAATT
TCATATAATGTGAAAACGATTTTCATAGGCAGAATAAATAACATTTAAATTAAACTGGGCATCAGCGCAA
TTCAATTGGTTTGGTAATAGCAAGGGAAAATAGAATGAAGTGATCTCCAAAAAATAAGTACTTTTTGACT
GTAAATAAAATTGTAAGGAGTAAAAAGTACTTTTTTTTCTAAAAAAATGTAATTAAGTAAAAGTAAAAGT
ATTGATTTTTAATTGTACTCAAGTAAAGTAAAAATCCCCAAAAATAATACTTAAGTACAGTAATCAAGTA
AAATTACTCAAGTACTTTACACCTCTGGTTCTTGACCCCCTACCTTCAGCAAGCCCAGCAGATCCACTAG
TTCTAGAGCGGCCGCCACCGCGGTGGAGCTCCAGCTTTTGTTCCCTTTAGTGAGGGTTAATTGCGCGCTT
GGCGTAATCATGGTCATAGCTGTTTCCTGTGTGAAATTGTTATCCGCTCACAATTCCACACAACATACGA
GCCGGAAGCATAAAGTGTAAAGCCTGGGGTGCCTAATGAGTGAGCTAACTCACATTAATTGCGTTGCGCT
CACTGCCCGCTTTCCAGTCGGGAAACCTGTCGTGCCAGCTGCATTAATGAATCGGCCAACGCGCGGGGAG
AGGCGGTTTGCGTATTGGGCGCTCTTCCGCTTCCTCGCTCACTGACTCGCTGCGCTCGGTCGTTCGGCTG
CGGCGAGCGGTATCAGCTCACTCAAAGGCGGTAATACGGTTATCCACAGAATCAGGGGATAACGCAGGAA
AGAACATGTGAGCAAAAGGCCAGCAAAAGGCCAGGAACCGTAAAAAGGCCGCGTTGCTGGCGTTTTTCCA
TAGGCTCCGCCCCCCTGACGAGCATCACAAAAATCGACGCTCAAGTCAGAGGTGGCGAAACCCGACAGGA
CTATAAAGATACCAGGCGTTTCCCCCTGGAAGCTCCCTCGTGCGCTCTCCTGTTCCGACCCTGCCGCTTA
CCGGATACCTGTCCGCCTTTCTCCCTTCGGGAAGCGTGGCGCTTTCTCATAGCTCACGCTGTAGGTATCT
CAGTTCGGTGTAGGTCGTTCGCTCCAAGCTGGGCTGTGTGCACGAACCCCCCGTTCAGCCCGACCGCTGC
GCCTTATCCGGTAACTATCGTCTTGAGTCCAACCCGGTAAGACACGACTTATCGCCACTGGCAGCAGCCA
CTGGTAACAGGATTAGCAGAGCGAGGTATGTAGGCGGTGCTACAGAGTTCTTGAAGTGGTGGCCTAACTA
CGGCTACACTAGAAGAACAGTATTTGGTATCTGCGCTCTGCTGAAGCCAGTTACCTTCGGAAAAAGAGTT
GGTAGCTCTTGATCCGGCAAACAAACCACCGCTGGTAGCGGTGGTTTTTTTGTTTGCAAGCAGCAGATTA
CGCGCAGAAAAAAAGGATCTCAAGAAGATCCTTTGATCTTTTCTACGGGGTCTGACGCTCAGTGGAACGA
AAACTCACGTTAAGGCATTTTGGTCATGAGATTATCAAAAAGGATCTTCACCTAGATCCTTTTAAATTAA
AAATGAAGTTTTAAATCAATCTAAAGTATATATGAGTAAACTTGGTCTGACAGTTACCAATGCTTAATCA
GTGAGGCACCTATCTCAGCGATCTGTCTATTTCGTTCATCCATAGTTGCCTGACTCCCCGTCGTGTAGAT
AACTACGATACGGGAGGGCTTACCATCTGGCCCCAGTGCTGCAATGATACCGCGAGACCCACGCTCACCG
GCTCCAGATTTATCAGCAATAAACCAGCCAGCCGGAAGGGCCGAGCGCAGAAGTGGTCCTGCAACTTTAT
CCGCCTCCATCCAGTCTATTAATTGTTGCCGGGAAGCTAGAGTAAGTAGTTCGCCAGTTAATAGTTTGCG
CAACGTTGTTGCCATTGCTACAGGCATCGTGGTGTCACGCTCGTCGTTTGGTATGGCTTCATTCAGCTCC
GGTTCCCAACGATCAAGGCGAGTTACATGATCCCCCATGTTGTGCAAAAAAGCGGTTAGCTCCTTCGGTC
CTCCGATCGTTGTCAGAAGTAAGTTGGCCGCAGTGTTATCACTCATGGTTATGGCAGCACTGCATAATTC
TCTTACTGTCATGCCATCCGTAAGATGCTTTTCTGTGACTGGTGAGTACTCAACCAAGTCATTCTGAGAA
TAGTGTATGCGGCGACCGAGTTGCTCTTGCCCGGCGTCAATACGGGATAATACCGCGCCACATAGCAGAA
CTTTAAAAGTGCTCATCATTGGAAAACGTTCTTCGGGGCGAAAACTCTCAAGGATCTTACCGCTGTTGAG
ATCCAGTTCGATGTAACCCACTCGTGCACCCAACTGATCTTCAGCATCTTTTACTTTCACCAGCGTTTCT
GGGTGAGCAAAAACAGGAAGGCAAAATGCCGCAAAAAAGGGAATAAGGGCGACACGGAAATGTTGAATAC
TCATACTCTTCCTTTTTCAATATTATTGAAGCATTTATCAGGGTTATTGTCTCATGAGCGGATACATATT
TGAATGTATTTAGAAAAATAAACAAATAGGGGTTCCGCGCACATTTCCCCGAAAAGTGCCACCTAAATTG
TAAGCGTTAATATTTTGTTAAAATTCGCGTTAAATTTTTGTTAAATCAGCTCATTTTTTAACCAATAGGC
CGAAATCGGCAAAATCCCTTATAAATCAAAAGAATAGACCGAGATAGGGT
[37 nt withheld, positions 4741-4777]
AAAGAACGTGGACTCCAACGTCAAAGG
[32 nt withheld, positions 4805-4836]
GCTGGCTAAGAACTCATCAGCCTCCCCGGTCCATCTACCCACGTACCAATGCACCAATTGGCCACAATGA
CGGCTACTACATGGTGCCATTCCTTCCTCTTTATAGGAATGGAGACTACCTCCTGTCCAACAATGCTCTT
GGATACGAGTACGCCTACCTGTTGGACCCAGGTCATTGCACAACACCAGAAATGCCCTCTGATCTGCAAA
AGACGTGAATATCTGTTCAGACACCCATATCCACTCTGTTCCACACAGGTCAGAGGTTTGTCCAGGAGTT
CTTGACAGAGGTGTAAAAAGTACTCAAAAATTTTACTCAAGTGAAAGTACAAGTACTTAGGGAAAATTTT
ACTCAATTAAAAGTAAAAGTATCTGGCTAGAATCTTACTTGAGTAAAAGTAAAAAAGTACTCCATTAAAA
TTGTACTTGAGTATTAAGGAAGTAAAAGTAAAAGCAAGAAAGAAAACTAGAGATTCTTGTTTAAGCTTTT
AATCTCAAAAAACATTAAATGAAATGCATACAAGGTTTTATCCTGCTTTAGAACTGTTTGTATTTAATTA
TCAAACTATAAGACAGACAATCTAATGCCAGTACACGCTACTCAAAGTTGTAAAACCTCAGATTTAACTT
CAGTAGAAGCTGATTCTCAAAATTGTTAGTGTCAAGCCTAGCTCTTTTGGGGCTGAAAAGCAATCCTGCA
GTGCTGAAAAGCCTCTCACAGGCAGCCGATGCGGGAAGAGGTGTATTAGTCTTGATAGAGAGGCTGCAAA
TAGCAGGAAACGTGAGCAGAGACTCCCTGGTGTCTGAAACACAGGCCAGATGGGCCCTCGAGCAGGAAAC
AGCTATGACCATGATTACGCCAAGCTATCAACTTTGTATAGAAAAGTTGGCACGCGCAGATTCCGTGTGG
GCCTGGTAATATCTTACCATTTTAAGCTATTTTAAGATTAGGGAAAAAAATTAAATAAAACTACTTTAAA
ATTACTTTCCTTAAAAAGCAACATATTTATTTAGTTTTTGTTTAACTGGCTCAAGATTGTAATATTTTAC
TTTTACATGTTTTTTTAAGTACCTAAATGTGTTCAAAAGTAAAGTATGTTATTGTTTTTTTTTTTTAATG
TTAGCTAAGCTTTAAATTGTAATATATTACTTTTAAAAGTGACTTTTTAAAAATGTAAATAAAAAAGTAA
CTATAAATGTGTAATGCATGTTATTTCTGTGGGTTTTTAATTTTCATCTCAACTGGGCTTACAATTTTAA
CATAATAAAAATCAAATCAAATCAAATCAGGCCCTTATTTGTCACATACACTCTTGTATACTGAAATAAA
CTAAATGTTGAGAAAAATTTAAATACACCAAAATAACGCATACCTTTTTTGTAATTACCTAAGTAAAACA
TTTAGTTCCTTTTTTAAGTGACTCAAGATTGTAATCTATTAATTGTAAAAGATAAAACTAGTGATCAATC
TGACGTGCTTCTATGCAGCCTGTGAGATTAATTGTGATGTTTAATTATTAAACAATTTAAATGGATCAAA
CATTTCACATGTGCTTATTGTGTCCAACAAAACCAGCAGAAGCACTTAAAAATATTGCATGACAACATGA
GTTTTTAATGTAAATTATATATACTTCCTAAACGAAGTTAATCATATTTCTAAAATAATAATGTCATTGA
AATATTTAAATAAATGATAAGCTTTAGTTGATTCAACATAAAATTGAAAGCAATAAGGACTTTTTTTTTT
TACAGCGGTGAAGCAAAAGCATGTAATAATCATATAATATAATAAATAAATAAATAAATAATGGCTCTTG
GTGCAAATATGAACACTTTAAATAAATATAGAATAAATATGATCAATAAGTCATAACGATGTGTTTTATG
TTGATTATAATTTAAACATGTTTCTAACGCAAGTTTTAAAAACTGTTTTAAAGTATTATTTTAAGTTATA
AGATCAATTTGACTCAACATTTTGTAGTGAAAATATGTTGTGTAAAATTAATATAATATACACTATAAAA
ATGCAGGGTTCCACACAATACATTAATGTTGTCCCAACACAAATCGATTAAGTTAACAAATATATGTGGA
TTGAACATAAAAAATTAAGTTGTCCCAATGAAATCTCAAGAATTGTGTTGTTTCAGCTCATTTTAAATAA
GTAGTTTTAACAAGTAAAAAATAACATATTTTTGAGTGTGTATATATATATATTACAAAATATAATAATA
TAAAATGTAAAAGATATAAACCATGCTACATATATTTAAGAGCTATTTTGCACATTACTTTTTTGCAAGC
CATTTTAGTGTTTTTTTTACAAATATATATTAGCTAAATATACAATATCTTAAATATACAATTAATCAGA
CATGCAATTAATGCATTTAACCTACATAAAAATACATGATCAACATATGTTTTATGCTGATTACAACTAA
ATCAAACGTAATGAAATTAATTTATAAAAGCGATTTAAATATGTCAATATTTTAAGTTAAAATCACTTGA
AACCTACTATAAATGAACTTAAATTAAAAAAATCTCCTTTAATTCCAATGCAACAGTGTTGTTTTTTCAG
CTGAGGACCCCCGGTGCAGATGGTTGGCCCCCGGCCCGCTATTCTAAGGAAGCCTTTCTTAATTTTAGGG
CGGCGCTGCATGCGCTCAGATCAGATTCACGGGTGGAGAGGGTTATTTTCTCTTTTTTATTTTTTCTTGC
CTGCTCATATTTGGGCCTGTGTGAACCCCAGGCTCCGCCTCGGCCCCCAGGAGCCGCTCTTATTTAAAGG
GGATCCTCGCCTTCAGTCTTCGTCCCAGTGGAAGCATCAGTCTTGTGATAACAACTTGGTGAGTCCTACA
GACCAGCGCTCGACTCTAGGCTTTAAATGCATTGATTTCTCTGGATTAGCTACCGGGAGAGTTTTAACTT
TGCTTATTAGTCTTGTGCTCGAACTGCTAGGTTTAAAGAGTGTTTTCTCTAATGCATGCATGAAGCGACA
GCTGAAAACCAGAAATAGAGCGTTTGTCCTCCTGTTAAACTCTAGCCTTTCTTTGGCATTTGTCAGTCCG
AGTCTTCAGCTGCCGGCAGGAGATTGGGTTTCAGTAACACTTGCTGAGCACAAACTACACGTGCTTTCTT
CAGATTTAATTCATTATTAATCATTCTAGATTTAAATGATGTTCTTACTCATTGCTGATTATTTTAGCCT
TGCGGAGCAGATTAAATGAGCACGTGTTTCATTAAGATTGATTTAAATATAATTAATATTTCACCACTGT
AGTTTTAAAATTGCCTTCTAAGTCATGGTTGATTTTTAATAGGTATCGGCTCTAATTAGATTACTATTTT
GGTTTTTAAATGTTATTTCTATTTCATTTGTAGGCTCGTTTTTAATGTGATTTTATTAGATTCTAGTTTT
AAAATCATCTCTTAGCCTTAATGAGCAGACTGAATGAACATGTTTCATTAAGATTAACTTCATTATAATG
AATTATTTAATCATTCTAGTGGGTTATAAATCAGCTCTATTTAAATTAATTGTCGTGTTTATTTCTATTT
AATTTTTGATTATTTTTTCAGGGTCGTTTTTATGTGATTTTTTCCCGTTTCTAATTTTAAACTAATTGTT
TGATTTTTATATGATTCGACTCTTTTTAAATGAATTGTTTTGCTTTTTTTATTGAGCATATATATATTAT
ACAATTTCAATCAACAATTGTTGTGCTTTTTAAATGTTGTTTCTATTTCATTTCTAGGGTCGATTTTATT
CGATTCTAGTTTTAAAATCGTGATTTTTAACTTCTAACCTTACTGAGCAGACTGAATGAACATGTTTCAT
CAAGATTAACTTCATTATAGTTAATTATTGAATCGTGCTAGTGGTTTATAAATCAGCTCTATTTAAATTA
ATCATCATCATTATTTCTATTTAATTTTTATTATTTCTTTAGGATTATTTTTATGTGATTTTTTTCACGT
TCTAGTTTTAAACTCAATGCTCATTACTGCTCACCCTTGCTGAGCAGTCTTTCGTTAAGATTAAATTAAT
TAATAACCATTCTAGTTTTAAAACAGTGTCTTAAGGCATAGCTGATATTTTACAAGTTTACTATTTAATA
TATCTCCTTTCTTTTTTTAGGGTCGATTTCATCTGATTTGATTAATTTTTATTATCTTCACTAAGCTTTT
TGTTCTAGGTTTTATTCTCAGTATTATTACTGTTATATTTGAACTGAATTTCTCCTCATAGTTTATTCAT
TTTATTTATTTATTTTTTGTTTATTCGCTATTTTGTATTTTAGTTTTTAATTAGAAATTTTATTAGAATC
GTTTTGAACTAGTTTTTATGCACTCTAACATTAATATTAAATCATAACTATTATTTTTATTATAATTTAT
TTGTGTTTATCTTTTTGTGTAGCTTTCATGTGTTTTTATTTTAGTTTTATTATGTTTGCATTGAATTTTT
TGGACTAGTTTATATAACGATATACAGAAAAGCCATGACAACAAATGTTTTTATAATACCTATTAAGTAT
AAGCTAATCAGATTTCCACTATTCTGTTCAAAGTTAACATTATTAGCCATTCTGATGGATCATTTGACAT
TTGTCATATGTCTTTATGAACACTGCTCTTTCAGATGCCACTTTTAAAGCTGTTTTTTACAGTAAATGAA
CGTTTATTATTATGACATTATTTCCTAAGGCCTCTAGAGTACAGCAGGATGTGGCGTGTGCATTACCGTG
TAATTATGCTGACTGTAAATGTGCATTTATAGACTGTCAGCATGTCTGACTGTGCGCTGTTGTGATTGGT
CCTGCACAGACCAAG
